>Addgene plasmid #167658 | pKP864 | addgene full sequence | sequence record 337304 | Addgene NGS Result
ATGAGTGATAATGAAGGTAGTGTACCGACAGAAGGTATTGATTACGGGGACACAATGGTTGTGTGGCCGT
CAACAGGACGAATTCCGGGCGGTGATGTGAAACCCGGAGGCTCATCAGGTCTCGCTCCATCCATGCCTCC
GGGATGGGGGGATTACAGCCCACAAGGTATCGCACTTGTACAAAGTGTTCTTTTTCCTGGAATTATTCGC
CGGATTATTCTTGATAAAGAACTTGAAGAGGGAGACTGGTCGGGATGGTCTGTCAGTGTGCATAGCCCCT
GGGGAAACGAGAAAGTTTCCGCTGCACGAACAGTTCTTGAAAATGGTTTACGTGGTGGTTTGCCAGAACC
GTCTCGCCCGGCTGCTGTTTCTTTTGCCCGTCTGGAGCCTGCTTCCGGAAATGAGCAAAAAATTATTCGT
CTTATGGTTACACAGCAACTGGAGCAGGTAACGGATATCCCTGCCAGCCAGTTACCAGCAGCGGGTAATA
ATGTACCGGTAAAATATCGTCTGACGGACCTTATGCAGAATGGTACACAATATATGGCTATTATCGGAGG
TATTCCGATGACAGTGCCAGTAGTGGATGCCGTTCCAGTTCCGGACCGGAGTCGTCCGGGAACCAATATT
AAAGATGTTTACAGTGCCCCTGTATCACCAAATCTACCGGACCTGGTATTAAGTGTGGGTCAGATGAATA
CTCCAGTTCGGTCTAATCCCGAAATCCAGGAAGATGGCGTTATTTCTGAGACAGGGAATTATGTTGAGGC
TGGTTATACGATGTCCAGTAATAATCATGATGTCATTGTCCGTTTTCCTGAAGGCAGTGGAGTTTCTCCG
CTATATATTTCAGCCGTGGAGATTCTGGACAGTAATAGTTTAAGCCAGCGCCAGGAAGCCGAAAATAACG
CAAAGGATGACTTCAGAGTCAAGAAAGAACAAGAAAATGACGAGAAGACGGTCCTGACAAAAACCAGCGA
GGTCATCATTAGTGTCGGTGACAAAGTCGGGGAATATCTTGGAGATAAATACAAGGCGCTTTCCCGTGAA
ATTGCAGAGAATATAAATAATTTTCAGGGAAAAACGATTCGTAGTTATGATGATGCAATGTCTTCCATTA
ATAAGTTAATGGCTAACCCCAGCCTTAAAATAAATGCAACGGACAAAGAAGCCATTGTGAATGCGTGGAA
AGCATTTAATGCTGAGGATATGGGGAATAAATTTGCTGCGTTGGGTAAAACGTTCAAAGCAGCAGATTAT
GCAATAAAGGCAAACAACATCAGGGAGAAGAGTATTGAGGGTTACCAGACTGGTAACTGGGGGCCATTAA
TGCTGGAAGTCGAGTCCTGGGTTATCAGTGGGATGGCATCTGCTGTAGCTCTTAGTTTGTTTTCTTTGAC
ATTAGGCTCGGCCCTTATAGCCTTTGGTCTTTCGGCCACAGTTGTTGGTTTTGTTGGCGTAGTTATTGCA
GGTGCTATTGGTGCATTTATCGATGATAAATTTGTTGATGAGTTGAATCACAAGATTATAAAACACCATC
ACCATCACCATTAATTAAAAGGAAGGCAGTGTTACTGCCTCCCTTTAAAATATTTAATGACAAGTAATGG
CATCAGTAAAATCGCATATGTCATGGTTAAAACAGTAAAGTAAATGGAGCAATATAAAATAAACAGAGTG
ATGACATTATGAGATAATAATTTAAAAAAACCACCTGCTGTTGTTAGTTCCAGATTATAGAACAGTGTGA
TATAAATCAGAATGGCATAAAAAACGGGCCCCCAGAAACAGGATTGCACAACAAGTTTTCTTGTTACTGG
CTTTATGATTTCTCTTGTCTTATATGTGCAAAGAAAAACGAGAATACCCATAACTGGCGCTGTCTTGTTG
TAGTTTGACATAAGTGTTGTCATGACGGGATCATGCAATGATGTAATAGAAGGGAGAAATGCCACCTTAT
TATATAAGTAGTACAGCACTTGAGAATATGGATCATTTATTCGAAGTATTAATATAGCCATTAATGGAAT
AATCCCGATTATGGAAAATGCATATAATATTTCGTTTGCTTTCTTGTTCTTATCTTTATTGCTGGTCATA
TATATACCTTTTTGTATTTTATATATAGATTATATATCAGAGTTCTCAATATATTTCCAGTATTTAATGG
AGTGTACAGATATATATCTTATATATGGTAGTTCAGGAGCTGCCCTACCATTTTTAACGGCATATCAGGC
AAACAATGTTATGGGGAGCCTCTCTCATGGGGTTTGTTCGCCGGCGGAGGCGTTAGCCAGCGGCGAACTC
TGGGATCCTCTACGCCGGACGCATCGTGGCCGGCATCACCGGCGCCACAGGTGCGGTTGCTGGCGCCTAT
ATCGCCGACATCACCGATGGGGAAGATCGGGCTCGCCACTTCGGGCTCATGAGCGCTTGTTTCGGCGTGG
GTATGGTGGCAGGCCCCGTGGCCGGGGGACTGTTGGGCGCCATCTCCTTGCATGCACCATTCCTTGCGGC
GGCGGTGCTCAACGGCCTCAACCTACTACTGGGCTGCTTCCTAATGCAGGAGTCGCATAAGGGAGAGCGT
CGACCGATGCCCTTGAGAGCCTTCAACCCAGTCAGCTCCTTCCGGTGGGCGCGGGGCATGACTATCGTCG
CCGCACTTATGACTGTCTTCTTTATCATGCAACTCGTAGGACAGGTGCCGGCAGCGCTCTGGGTCATTTT
CGGCGAGGACCGCTTTCGCTGGAGCGCGACGATGATCGGCCTGTCGCTTGCGGTATTCGGAATCTTGCAC
GCCCTCGCTCAAGCCTTCGTCACTGGTCCCGCCACCAAACGTTTCGGCGAGAAGCAGGCCATTATCGCCG
GCATGGCGGCCGACGCGCTGGGCTACGTCTTGCTGGCGTTCGCGACGCGAGGCTGGATGGCCTTCCCCAT
TATGATTCTTCTCGCTTCCGGCGGCATCGGGATGCCCGCGTTGCAGGCCATGCTGTCCAGGCAGGTAGAT
GACGACCATCAGGGACAGCTTCAAGGATCGCTCGCGGCTCTTACCAGCCTAACTTCGATCATTGGACCGC
TGATCGTCACGGCGATTTATGCCGCCTCGGCGAGCACATGGAACGGGTTGGCATGGATTGTAGGCGCCGC
CCTATACCTTGTCTGCCTCCCCGCGTTGCGTCGCGGTGCATGGAGCCGGGCCACCTCGACCTGAATGGAA
GCCGGCGGCACCTCGCTAACGGATTCACCACTCCAAGAATTGGAGCCAATCAATTCTTGCGGAGAACTGT
GAATGCGCAAACCAACCCTTGGCAGAACATATCCATCGCGTCCGCCATCTCCAGCAGCCGCACGCGGCGC
ATCTCGGGCAGCGTTGGGTCCTGGCCACGGGTGCGCATGATCGTGCTCCTGTCGTTGAGGACCCGGCTAG
GCTGGCGGGGTTGCCTTACTGGTTAGCAGAATGAATCACCGATACGCGAGCGAACGTGAAGCGACTGCTG
CTGCAAAACGTCTGCGACCTGAGCAACAACATGAATGGTCTTCGGTTTCCGTGTTTCGTAAAGTCTGGAA
ACGCGGAAGTCCCCTACGTGCTGCTGAAGTTGCCCGCAACAGAGAGTGGAACCAACCGGTGATACCACGA
TACTATGACTGAGAGTCAACGCCATGAGCGGCCTCATTTCTTATTCTGAGTTACAACAGTCCGCACCGCT
GCCGGTAGCTCCTTCCGGTGGGCGCGGGGCATGACTATCGTCGCCGCACTTATGACTGTCTTCTTTATCA
TGCAACTCGTAGGACAGGTGCCGGCAGCGCCCAACAGTCCCCCGGCCACGGGGCCTGCCACCATACCCAC
GCCGAAACAAGCGCCCTGCACCATTATGTTCCGGATCTGCATCGCAGGATGCTGCTGGCTACCCTGTGGA
ACACCTACATCTGTATTAACGAAGCGCTAACCGTTTTTATCAGGCTCTGGGAGGCAGAATAAATGATCAT
ATCGTCAATTATTACCTCCACGGGGAGAGCCTGAGCAAACTGGCCTCAGGCATTTGAGAAGCACACGGTC
ACACTGCTTCCGGTAGTCAATAAACCGGTAAACCAGCAATAGACATAAGCGGCTATTTAACGACCCTGCC
CTGAACCGACGACCGGGTCGAATTTGCTTTCGAATTTCTGCCATTCATCCGCTTATTATCACTTATTCAG
GCGTAGCAACCAGGCGTTTAAGGGCACCAATAACTGCCTTAAAAAAATTACGCCCCGCCCTGCCACTCAT
CGCAGTACTGTTGTAATTCATTAAGCATTCTGCCGACATGGAAGCCATCACAAACGGCATGATGAACCTG
AATCGCCAGCGGCATCAGCACCTTGTCGCCTTGCGTATAATATTTGCCCATGGTGAAAACGGGGGCGAAG
AAGTTGTCCATATTGGCCACGTTTAAATCAAAACTGGTGAAACTCACCCAGGGATTGGCTGAGACGAAAA
ACATATTCTCAATAAACCCTTTAGGGAAATAGGCCAGGTTTTCACCGTAACACGCCACATCTTGCGAATA
TATGTGTAGAAACTGCCGGAAATCGTCGTGGTATTCACTCCAGAGCGATGAAAACGTTTCAGTTTGCTCA
TGGAAAACGGTGTAACAAGGGTGAACACTATCCCATATCACCAGCTCACCGTCTTTCATTGCCATACGGA
ATTCCGGATGAGCATTCATCAGGCGGGCAAGAATGTGAATAAAGGCCGGATAAAACTTGTGCTTATTTTT
CTTTACGGTCTTTAAAAAGGCCGTAATATCCAGCTGAACGGTCTGGTTATAGGTACATTGAGCAACTGAC
TGAAATGCCTCAAAATGTTCTTTACGATGCCATTGGGATATATCAACGGTGGTATATCCAGTGATTTTTT
TCTCCATTTTAGCTTCCTTAGCTCCTGAAAATCTCGATAACTCAAAAAATACGCCCGGTAGTGATCTTAT
TTCATTATGGTGAAAGTTGGAACCTCTTACGTGCCGATCAACGTCTCATTTTCGCCAAAAGTTGGCCCAG
GGCTTCCCGGTATCAACAGGGACACCAGGATTTATTTATTCTGCGAAGTGATCTTCCGTCACAGGTATTT
ATTCGGCGCAAAGTGCGTCGGGTGATGCTGCCAACTTACTGATTTAGTGTATGATGGTGTTTTTGAGGTG
CTCCAGTGGCTTCTGTTTCTATCAGCTGTCCCTCCTGTTCAGCTACTGACGGGGTGGTGCGTAACGGCAA
AAGCACCGCCGGACATCAGCGCTAGCGGAGTGTATACTGGCTTACTATGTTGGCACTGATGAGGGTGTCA
GTGAAGTGCTTCATGTGGCAGGAGAAAAAAGGCTGCACCGGTGCGTCAGCAGAATATGTGATACAGGATA
TATTCCGCTTCCTCGCTCACTGACTCGCTACGCTCGGTCGTTCGACTGCGGCGAGCGGAAATGGCTTACG
AACGGGGCGGAGATTTCCTGGAAGATGCCAGGAAGATACTTAACAGGGAAGTGAGAGGGCCGCGGCAAAG
CCGTTTTTCCATAGGCTCCGCCCCCCTGACAAGCATCACGAAATCTGACGCTCAAATCAGTGGTGGCGAA
ACCCGACAGGACTATAAAGATACCAGGCGTTTCCCCCTGGCGGCTCCCTCGTGCGCTCTCCTGTTCCTGC
CTTTCGGTTTACCGGTGTCATTCCGCTGTTATGGCCGCGTTTGTCTCATTCCACGCCTGACACTCAGTTC
CGGGTAGGCAGTTCGCTCCAAGCTGGACTGTATGCACGAACCCCCCGTTCAGTCCGACCGCTGCGCCTTA
TCCGGTAACTATCGTCTTGAGTCCAACCCGGAAAGACATGCAAAAGCACCACTGGCAGCAGCCACTGGTA
ATTGATTTAGAGGAGTTAGTCTTGAAGTCATGCGCCGGTTAAGGCTAAACTGAAAGGACAAGTTTTGGTG
ACTGCGCTCCTCCAAGCCAGTTACCTCGGTTCAAAGAGTTGGTAGCTCAGAGAACCTTCGAAAAACCGCC
CTGCAAGGCGGTTTTTTCGTTTTCAGAGCAAGAGATTACGCGCAGACCAAAACGATCTCAAGAAGATCAT
CTTATTAATCAGATAAAATATTTCTAGATTTCAGTGCAATTTATCTCTTCAAATGTAGCACCTGAAGTCA
GCCCCATACGATATAAGTTGTAATTCTCATGTTTGACAGCTTATCATCGATAAGCTTTAATGCGGTAGTT
TATCACAGTTAAATTGCTAACGCAGTCAGGCACCGTGTATGAAATCTAACAATGCGCTCATCGTCATCCT
CGGCACCGTCACCCTGGATGCTGTAGGCATAGGCTTGGTTATGCCGGTACTGCCGGGCCTCTTGCGGGAT
ATCGTCCATTCCGACAGCATCGCCAGTCACTATGGCGTGCTGCTAGCGCTATATGCGTTGATGCAATTTC
TATGCGCACCCGTTCTCGGAGCACTGTCCGACCGCTTTGGCCGCCGCCCAGTCCTGCTCGCTTCGCTACT
TGGAGCCACTATCGACTACGCGATCATGGCGACCACACCCGTCCTGTGGATCCAGAACAGTTATGCCTGT
GCCGTTTTTTGTGGTATCAGGCGAGAATAGCACGTGGTGTGAATGCCTGTTTTTTGATCGTTTTCACAAA
AATTGAAATCCACAGTCTTGACAGAGAAAACACAGCGGCGTAATTTTTGATCTGTACATAAAACCAGTGG
TTATATGTACAGTATTTAATTTTAATTGATTGTTTTTAAAGTCAAAGAGGTTTTCT
Features (pLannotate 1.2.2; 15 found; start..end, strand, type, name):
      1..1533    +  CDS            cba: CEAB_ECOLX - Experimental evidence at protein level: Swiss-Prot protein existence level 1. Colicins are polypeptide toxins produced by and active against E.coli and closely related bacteria. From Escherichia coli.
   1534..1551    +  CDS            6xHis: 6xHis affinity tag
   1575..2099    -  CDS            cbi: IMMB_ECOLX - Protein predicted: Swiss-Prot protein existence level 4. This protein is able to protect a cell, which harbors the plasmid ColB encoding colicin B, against colicin B. From Escherichia coli.
   2313..3214    +  CDS            TcR (fragment): tetracycline efflux protein; tet; confers resistance to tetracycline
   3456..3581    -  CDS            YPB1_ECOLX (fragment): Protein predicted: Swiss-Prot protein existence level 4. From Escherichia coli.
   3717..3810    +  CDS            TcR (fragment): tetracycline efflux protein; tet; confers resistance to tetracycline
   3807..3864    -  CDS            TcR (fragment): tetracycline efflux protein; tet; confers resistance to tetracycline
   3851..3949    +  CDS            YPB2_ECOLX (fragment): Protein predicted: Swiss-Prot protein existence level 4. From Escherichia coli.
   4248..4907    -  CDS            CmR: chloramphenicol acetyltransferase; cat; confers resistance to chloramphenicol
   4908..5010    -  promoter       cat promoter: promoter of the E. coli cat gene encoding chloramphenicol acetyltransferase
   5131..5274    +  mobile_element IS1 (fragment): prokaryotic transposable element IS1
   5393..5448    -  rep_origin     RSF ori (fragment): Plasmids containing the RSF 1030 origin of replication can be propagated in E. coli cells that contain additional plasmids with compatible origins.
   5536..6081    -  rep_origin     p15A ori: Plasmids containing the medium-copy-number p15A origin of replication can be propagated in E. coli cells that contain a second plasmid with the ColE1 origin.
   6193..6221    +  promoter       tet promoter: E. coli promoter for tetracycline efflux protein gene
   6269..6563    +  CDS            TcR (fragment): tetracycline efflux protein; tet; confers resistance to tetracycline
