[The description below was written by a language model from this plasmid's Addgene catalogue record and pLannotate feature annotations shown in this document.]
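Description:
pKP864 is a bacterial expression plasmid built on the pACYC184 backbone that produces Escherichia coli colicin B carrying a C-terminal His6 tag. It replicates from the p15A origin, which is compatible with ColE1-type plasmids in the same cell. The feature annotation describes p15A as medium copy, whereas the catalogue entry lists the plasmid as high copy. Selection is by chloramphenicol, through the cat gene driven by its own promoter. The tetracycline resistance gene of pACYC184 appears only as several fragments flanking the insert, with the tet promoter and the first part of the coding region on one side and the remainder on the other. This suggests that the colicin region was cloned into that gene and disrupted it, although the record lists the cloning sites as unknown.

The insert comprises the cba open reading frame, encoding the colicin B toxin active against E. coli and close relatives, fused directly to a 6xHis affinity tag. Just downstream, in the opposite orientation, lies cbi, the colicin B immunity gene that protects the producing cell from its own toxin. No promoter for cba is annotated in the feature table. The depositor notes, however, that expression can be induced with mitomycin C in a recA+ host, and therefore not in the recA-deficient strain used for propagation. Dependence on recA and a DNA-damaging agent is what would be expected of SOS-type control, as is usual for colicin genes. The plasmid is derived from pKP579 in the same collection. Its stated purpose is expression of His-tagged colicin B, and the tag would allow purification by metal-affinity methods.
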