Addgene plasmid #167658: pKP864
Purpose: Express colicinB-His6
Depositing lab: Kathleen Postle. Depositing organization: Pennsylvania State University.
Backbone
  Vector backbone: pACYC184
  Vector type: Bacterial Expression
Growth in bacteria
  Bacterial resistance: Chloramphenicol, 25 μg/mL
  Growth temperature: 37°C
  Growth strain: DH5alpha
  Copy number: High Copy
Gene/Insert
  Gene/Insert name: cba-his6
  Species: Escherichia coli
  Mutation: cba-his6
  Cloning method: Restriction Enzyme; 5′ cloning site Unknown (unknown if destroyed)
Terms and licenses: Academic/Nonprofit Terms; Industry Terms: Not Available to Industry
Depositor comments: The His6 tag is located at the C-terminus of colicin B. The parent plasmid is pKP579 in this collection. Colicin B protein expression can be induced by mitomycin C treatment in a recA+ strain, i.e. not DH5alpha (PMID: 17628143).
How to cite: pKP864 was a gift from Kathleen Postle (Addgene plasmid # 167658 ; http://n2t.net/addgene:167658 ; RRID:Addgene_167658)
